Addgene plasmid #105353: pTEI038
Purpose: Synthetic biology
Depositing lab: Johannes Stuttmann. Depositing organization: Martin-Luther-Universitaet Halle-Wittenberg. Publication: Peripheral infrastructure vectors and an extended set of plant parts for the Modular Cloning system. Gantner J, Ordon J, Ilse T, Kretschmer C, Gruetzner R, Lofke C, Dagdas Y, Burstenbinder K, Marillonnet S, Stuttmann J. PLoS One. 2018 May 30;13(5):e0197185. doi: 10.1371/journal.pone.0197185. eCollection 2018. PubMed 29847550.
Backbone
  Vector backbone: pICH41295 (Engler et al., 2014)
  Vector type: Synthetic Biology
Growth in bacteria
  Bacterial resistance: Spectinomycin, 50 μg/mL
  Growth temperature: 37°C
  Growth strain: DH5alpha
  Copy number: High Copy
Gene/Insert
  Gene/Insert name: promotor G10-90
  Species: Synthetic
  Mutation: BsaI/ BpiI restriction sites removed
  Cloning method: Restriction Enzyme; 5′ cloning site BpiI (destroyed during cloning); 3′ cloning site BpiI (destroyed during cloning)
  Sequencing primers: 5′ CTTTGAGTGAGCTGATACCG; 3′ GGGTTCCGCGCACATTTC
Terms and licenses: Academic/Nonprofit Terms; Industry Terms: Not Available to Industry
How to cite: pTEI038 was a gift from Johannes Stuttmann (Addgene plasmid # 105353 ; http://n2t.net/addgene:105353 ; RRID:Addgene_105353)
