[The description below was written by a language model from this plasmid's Addgene catalogue record and pLannotate feature annotations shown in this document.]
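Description:
pTEI038 is a small (about 2.5 kb) level 0 part plasmid for the plant Modular Cloning (MoClo) Golden Gate system, built in the pICH41295 backbone and catalogued as a synthetic biology vector. It is an E. coli storage and donor plasmid rather than an expression vector in its own right. It replicates from a high-copy ColE1/pUC-type origin and is selected with spectinomycin through an aadA gene. The short integrase and gentamicin acetyltransferase fragments annotated just upstream of aadA are most likely remnants of the integron context from which this resistance cassette derives, and the brief lacI and pUC multiple-cloning-site fragments are likewise backbone leftovers with no functional role.

The insert is the synthetic G10-90 promoter, domesticated by removing internal BsaI and BpiI recognition sites so that it is compatible with the type IIS enzymes used in MoClo assembly. It was cloned through BpiI sites that were destroyed in the process. In the usual MoClo scheme, such a module is then released with BsaI and joined in a defined order with other standard parts to form a transcription unit. However, the exact fusion overhangs and module position are not stated in the record. The automated annotation recognises only the 3′ portion of the insert region, labelling it as a 35SPPDK promoter fragment followed by a minimal CaMV 35S promoter. This suggests a 35S-type core promoter, while the upstream elements of G10-90 are not annotated. The plasmid belongs to an extended collection of plant parts and serves as a promoter building block for assembling plant expression constructs.
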