Features (pLannotate 1.2.2; 9 found; start..end, strand, type, name):
    470..519     +  CDS            lacI (fragment): lac repressor; lacI; The lac repressor binds to the lac operator to inhibit transcription in E. coli. This inhibition can be relieved by adding lactose or isopropyl-β-D-thiogalactopyranoside (IPTG).
    588..606     -  misc_feature   MCS (fragment): pUC18/19 multiple cloning site
    678..723     +  promoter       35SPPDK promoter (fragment): hybrid promoter consisting of the cauliflower mosaic virus 35S enhancer fused to the maize C4PPDK basal promoter (Yoo et al., 2007)
    722..768     +  promoter       minimal CaMV 35S promoter: minimal 35S promoter from cauliflower mosaic virus
    921..1025    +  promoter       AmpR promoter: bla
   1016..1096    -  CDS            int (fragment): INT2_ECOLX - Protein inferred from homology: Swiss-Prot protein existence level 3. Putative integrase believed to be involved in the insertion of antibiotic resistance genes into plasmids and transposons. From Escherichia coli.
   1184..1240    +  CDS            GmR (fragment): gentamycin acetyltransferase; aacC1; confers resistance to gentamycin
   1247..2035    +  CDS            aadA: S3AD_ECOLX - Experimental evidence at protein level: Swiss-Prot protein existence level 1. Mediates bacterial resistance to the antibiotics streptomycin and spectinomycin. From Escherichia coli.
   2209..287     +  rep_origin     ori (across the origin): high-copy-number ColE1/pMB1/pBR322/pUC origin of replication
>Addgene plasmid #105353 | pTEI038 | addgene full sequence | sequence record 206341 | Addgene NGS Result
CGCAGCGGTCGGGCTGAACGGGGGGTTCGTGCACACAGCCCAGCTTGGAGCGAACGACCTACACCGAACT
GAGATACCTACAGCGTGAGCTATGAGAAAGCGCCACGCTTCCCGAAGGGAGAAAGGCGGACAGGTATCCG
GTAAGCGGCAGGGTCGGAACAGGAGAGCGCACGAGGGAGCTTCCAGGGGGAAACGCCTGGTATCTTTATA
GTCCTGTCGGGTTTCGCCACCTCTGACTTGAGCGTCGATTTTTGTGATGCTCGTCAGGGGGGCGGAGCCT
ATGGAAAAACGCCAGCAACGCGGCCTTTTTACGGTTCCTGGCCTTTTGCTGGCCTTTTGCTCACATGTTC
TTTCCTGCGTTATCCCCTGATTCTGTGGATAACCGTATTACCGCCTTTGAGTGAGCTGATACCGCTCGCC
GCAGCCGAACGACCGAGCGCAGCGAGTCAGTGAGCGAGGAAGCGGAAGAGCGCCCAATACGCAAACCGCC
TCTCCCCGCGCGTTGGCCGATTCATTAATCACTCTGTGGTCTCAGGAGATAGTTTAAACTGAAGGCGGGA
AACGACAATCTGATCCAAGCTCAAGCTAAGCTTGCATGCCTGCAGGATATCGTGGATCCAAGCTTGCCAC
GTGCCGCCACGTGCCGCCACGTGCCGCCACGTGCCTCTAGAGGATCCATCTCCACTGACGTAAGGGATGA
CGCACAATCCCACTATCCTTCGCAAGACCCTTCCTCTATATAAGGAAGTTCATTTCATTTGGAGAGGACA
CGCTGGGATCCCCAATTCCGGGCGGAATGTGAGACCACGAAGTGGCTCTTCAGTGGACGAAAGGGCCTCG
TGATACGCCTATTTTTATAGGTTAATGTCATGATAATAATGGTTTCTTAGACGTCAGGTGGCACTTTTCG
GGGAAATGTGCGCGGAACCCCTATTTGTTTATTTTTCTAAATACATTCAAATATGTATCCGCTCATGAGA
CAATAACCCTGATAAATGCTTCAATAATATTGAAAAAGGAAGAGTATGCGCTCACGCAACTGGTCCAGAA
CCTTGACCGAACGCAGCGGTGGTAACGGCGCAGTGGCGGTTTTCATGGCTTGTTATGACTGTTTTTTTTT
GGGGTACAGTCTATGCCTCGGGCATCCAAGCAGCAAGCGCGTTACGCCGTGGGTCGATGTTTGATGTTAT
GGAGCAGCAACGATGTTACGCAGCAGGGCAGTCGCCCTAAAACAAAGTTAAACATCATGAGGGAAGCGGT
GATCGCCGAAGTATCGACTCAACTATCAGAGGTAGTTGGCGTCATCGAGCGCCATCTCGAACCGACGTTG
CTGGCCGTACATTTGTACGGCTCCGCAGTGGATGGCGGCCTGAAGCCACACAGCGATATTGATTTGCTGG
TTACGGTGACCGTAAGGCTTGATGAAACAACGCGGCGAGCTTTGATCAACGACCTTTTGGAAACTTCGGC
TTCCCCTGGAGAGAGCGAGATTCTCCGCGCTGTAGAAGTCACCATTGTTGTGCACGACGACATCATTCCG
TGGCGTTATCCAGCTAAGCGCGAACTGCAATTTGGAGAATGGCAGCGCAATGACATTCTTGCAGGTATCT
TCGAGCCAGCCACGATCGACATTGATCTGGCTATCTTGCTGACAAAAGCAAGAGAACATAGCGTTGCCTT
GGTAGGTCCAGCGGCGGAGGAACTCTTTGATCCGGTTCCTGAACAGGATCTATTTGAGGCGCTAAATGAA
ACCTTAACGCTATGGAACTCGCCGCCCGACTGGGCTGGCGATGAGCGAAATGTAGTGCTTACGTTGTCCC
GCATTTGGTACAGCGCAGTAACCGGCAAAATCGCGCCGAAGGATGTCGCTGCCGACTGGGCAATGGAGCG
CCTGCCGGCCCAGTATCAGCCCGTCATACTTGAAGCTAGACAGGCTTATCTTGGACAAGAAGAAGATCGC
TTGGCCTCGCGCGCAGATCAGTTGGAAGAATTTGTCCATTACGTAAAAGGCGAGATCACCAAGGTAGTCG
GCAAATAACTGTCAGACCAAGTTTACTCATATATACTTTAGATTGATTTAAAACTTCATTTTTAATTTAA
AAGGATCTAGGTGAAGATCCTTTTTGATAATCTCATGACCAAAATCCCTTAACGTGAGTTTTCGTTCCAC
TGAGCGTCAGACCCCGTAGAAAAGATCAAAGGATCTTCTTGAGATCCTTTTTTTCTGCGCGTAATCTGCT
GCTTGCAAACAAAAAAACCACCGCTACCAGCGGTGGTTTGTTTGCCGGATCAAGAGCTACCAACTCTTTT
TCCGAAGGTAACTGGCTTCAGCAGAGCGCAGATACCAAATACTGTTCTTCTAGTGTAGCCGTAGTTAGGC
CACCACTTCAAGAACTCTGTAGCACCGCCTACATACCTCGCTCTGCTAATCCTGTTACCAGTGGCTGCTG
CCAGTGGCGATAAGTCGTGTCTTACCGGGTTGGACTCAAGACGATAGTTACCGGATAAGG
